Addgene plasmid #69561: pET23a-HsRPS27a
Purpose: Bacterial expression; in vitro transcription/translation (T7)
Depositing lab: Jorge Eduardo Azevedo. Depositing organization: Instituto de Biologia Molecular e Celular (IBMC). Publication: The de novo synthesis of ubiquitin: identification of deubiquitinases acting on ubiquitin precursors. Grou CP, Pinto MP, Mendes AV, Domingues P, Azevedo JE. Sci Rep. 2015 Aug 3;5:12836. doi: 10.1038/srep12836. PubMed 26235645.
Backbone
  Vector backbone: pET-23a
  Backbone manufacturer: Novagen
  Backbone size w/o insert (bp): 3626
  Total vector size (bp): 4097
  Vector type: Bacterial Expression
Growth in bacteria
  Bacterial resistance: Ampicillin, 100 μg/mL
  Growth temperature: 37°C
  Growth strain: DH5alpha
  Copy number: Low Copy
Gene/Insert
  Gene/Insert name: RPS27A (alt names: UBA80; Ubiquitin A-80; UBCEP1)
  Species: H. sapiens (human)
  Insert size (bp): 471
  GenBank ID: NM_001135592.2
  Entrez Gene: RPS27A (a.k.a. CEP80, HEL112, S27A, UBA80, UBC, UBCEP1, UBCEP80, eS31)
  Promoter: T7
  Cloning method: Restriction Enzyme; 5′ cloning site NdeI (not destroyed); 3′ cloning site BamHI (not destroyed)
  Sequencing primers: 5′ T7; 3′ T7term
Terms and licenses: Academic/Nonprofit Terms; Industry Terms: Not Available to Industry
How to cite: pET23a-HsRPS27a was a gift from Jorge Eduardo Azevedo (Addgene plasmid # 69561 ; http://n2t.net/addgene:69561 ; RRID:Addgene_69561)
