[The description below was written by a language model from this plasmid's Addgene catalogue record.]
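Description:
pET23a-HsRPS27a is a bacterial expression plasmid built on the Novagen pET-23a backbone, carrying the human RPS27A coding sequence under control of a T7 promoter. The total size is recorded as 4097 bp, of which 471 bp is insert. It is maintained in E. coli under ampicillin selection and is listed as low copy. The record provides no feature table, so the origin of replication and other backbone elements are not itemised. The insert was placed between the NdeI and BamHI sites, both of which remain intact. Cloning at NdeI generally positions the gene's own start codon at the vector's translation initiation site. No fusion tags are listed in the record, and whether any vector-encoded tag is in frame is not stated.

RPS27A (also known as UBA80 or UBCEP1) encodes one of the natural ubiquitin precursors, a fusion of a ubiquitin moiety to the ribosomal protein eS31 (S27a), which in cells is cleaved by deubiquitinases to release free ubiquitin and the ribosomal protein. Because transcription depends on T7 RNA polymerase, the plasmid can be used for protein production in E. coli strains that supply this polymerase. It can also serve as a template for coupled in vitro transcription/translation, and both uses are given as its stated purpose. The associated publication concerns the de novo synthesis of ubiquitin and the identification of deubiquitinases acting on ubiquitin precursors. This suggests that the construct was used to generate the uncleaved precursor as a substrate for such processing assays.
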