>Addgene plasmid #69561 | pET23a-HsRPS27a | addgene partial sequence | sequence record 132448 | T7 5'-TAATACGACTCACTATAGGG-3'
ACTTTAAGAAGGAGATATACAT
[468 nt withheld, positions 23-490]
TAAGGATCCGAATTCGAGCTCCGTCGACAAGCTTGCGGCCGCACTCGAGCACCACCACCACCACCACTGA
GATCCGGCTGCTAACAAAGCCCGAAAGGAAGCTGAGTTGGCTGCTGCCACCGCTGAGCAATAACTAGCAT
AACCCCTTGGGGCCTCTAAACGGGTCTTGAGGGGTTTTTTGCTGAAAGGAGGAACTATATCCGGATTGGC
GAATGGG
[124 nt withheld, positions 708-831]
CGCCGGCTTTCCC
