>Addgene plasmid #69561 | pET23a-HsRPS27a | addgene partial sequence | sequence record 132453 | T7term 5'-GCTAGTTATTGCTCAGCGG-3'
GGCTTTGTTAGCAGCCGGATCTCAGTGGTGGTGGTGGTGGTGCTCGAGTGCGGCCGCAAGCTTGTCGACG
GAGCTCGAATTCGGATCCTTA
[468 nt withheld, positions 92-559]
ATGTATATCTCCTTCTTAAAGTTAAACAAAATTATTTCTAGAGGGAAACCGTTGTGGTCTCCCTATAGTG
AGTCGTATTAATTTCGCGGGATCGAGATCTCGGGCAGCGTTGGGTCCTGGCCACGGGTGCGCATGATCGT
GCTCCTGTCGTTGAGGACCCGGCTAGGCTGGCGGGGTTGCCTTACTGGTTAGCAGAATGAATCACCGATA
CGCGAGCGAACGTGAAGCGACTGCTGCTGCAA
