>Addgene plasmid #69561 | pET23a-HsRPS27a | depositor partial sequence | sequence record 132454 | pET23a-HsRPS27a sequence 951 bps
GTTTAACTTTAAGAAGGAGATATACAT
[468 nt withheld, positions 28-495]
TAAGGATCCGAATTCGAGCTCCGTCGACAAGCTTGCGGCCGCACTCGAGCACCACCACCACCACCACTGA
GATCCGGCTGCTAACAAAGCCCGAAAGGAAGCTGAGTTGGCTGCTGCCACCGCTGAGCAATAACTAGCAT
AACCCCTTGGGGCCTCTAAACGGGTCTTGAGGGGTTTTTTGCTGAAAGGAGGAACTATATCCGGATTGGC
GAATGGG
[124 nt withheld, positions 713-836]
C
[91 nt withheld, positions 838-928]
AGGGTGATGGTTCACGTAGTGGC
